Addgene plasmid #229341: pXTK104 [Term_tetA_PartType7]
Purpose: XanthoMoClo Golden Gate Part Plasmid for cloning, contains Term_tetA_PartType7
Depositing lab: Michael Springer. Depositing organization: Harvard Medical School. Publication: XanthoMoClo horizontal line A Robust Modular Cloning Genetic Toolkit for the Genera Xanthobacter and Roseixanthobacter. Soltysiak MPM, Ory ALH, Lee AD, Christophersen CE, Jalihal AP, Springer M. ACS Synth Biol. 2025 Apr 18;14(4):1173-1190. doi: 10.1021/acssynbio.4c00806. Epub 2025 Mar 13. PubMed 40080684.
Backbone
  Vector backbone: pXTK
  Vector type: Bacterial Expression
Growth in bacteria
  Bacterial resistance: Ampicillin, 100 μg/mL
  Growth temperature: 37°C
  Growth strain: DH5alpha
  Copy number: Low Copy
Gene/Insert
  Gene/Insert name: tetA Terminator (alt name: Term_tetA_PartType7)
  Species: Synthetic
  Cloning method: Restriction Enzyme; 5′ cloning site unknown (unknown if destroyed)
Terms and licenses: Academic/Nonprofit Terms; Industry Terms: Not Available to Industry
How to cite: pXTK104 [Term_tetA_PartType7] was a gift from Michael Springer (Addgene plasmid # 229341 ; http://n2t.net/addgene:229341 ; RRID:Addgene_229341)
