[The description below was written by a language model from this plasmid's Addgene catalogue record and pLannotate feature annotations shown in this document.]
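Description:
pXTK104 [Term_tetA_PartType7] is a small (1,855 nt) Golden Gate part plasmid from the XanthoMoClo modular cloning toolkit, which was developed for genetic engineering of bacteria in the genera Xanthobacter and Roseixanthobacter. It is built on the pXTK backbone, catalogued as a bacterial expression vector, and serves as a storage and donor plasmid for a single standardized part rather than as an expression construct in its own right. It is maintained in E. coli under ampicillin selection. The sequence annotation identifies a ColE1/pMB1/pUC-type origin of replication and a TEM-type beta-lactamase gene (bla) driven by its native AmpR promoter, followed by a bacteriophage fd terminator. The catalogue entry lists the plasmid as low copy, whereas the automated annotation labels the origin as a high-copy type; the record does not resolve this difference.

The payload is a synthetic tetA transcriptional terminator formatted as a "Type 7" part in the toolkit's hierarchy. In modular cloning systems of this kind, each part type corresponds to a defined position in an assembly. Type IIS restriction enzymes release the part with position-specific overhangs, so it ligates in a fixed order with promoters, coding sequences and other modules. The feature table does not annotate the tetA terminator itself, the flanking Type IIS sites or the overhangs. The insert presumably lies in one of the unannotated stretches, such as the gap between the origin and the AmpR promoter, but this cannot be confirmed from the record. The record also does not state which enzyme is used or what role position 7 plays. The plasmid's intended use is to supply this terminator when assembling multi-part constructs for Xanthobacter and related hosts.
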