Features (pLannotate 1.2.2; 4 found; start..end, strand, type, name):
      1..589     +  rep_origin     ori: high-copy-number ColE1/pMB1/pBR322/pUC origin of replication
    833..924     +  promoter       AmpR promoter: bla
    925..1782    +  CDS            bla: BLAT_ECOLX - Experimental evidence at protein level: Swiss-Prot protein existence level 1. TEM-type are the most prevalent beta-lactamases in enterobacteria; they hydrolyze the beta-lactam bond in susceptible beta-lactam antibiotics, thus conferring resistance to penicillins and cephalosporins. TEM-3 and TEM-4 are capable of hydrolyzing cefotaxime and ceftazidime. TEM-5 is capable of hydrolyzing ceftazidime. TEM-6 is capable of hydrolyzing ceftazidime and aztreonam. TEM-8/CAZ-2, TEM- 16/CAZ-7 and TEM-24/CAZ-6 are markedly active against ceftazidime. IRT- 4 shows resistance to beta-lactamase in
   1789..1828    +  terminator     fd terminator: central terminator from bacteriophage fd (Otsuka and Kunisawa, 1982)
>Addgene plasmid #229341 | pXTK104 [Term_tetA_PartType7] | addgene full sequence | sequence record 464824 | Addgene NGS Result
TTGAGATCCTTTTTTTCTGCGCGTAATCTGCTGCTTGCAAACAAAAAAACCACCGCTACCAGCGGTGGTT
TGTTTGCCGGATCAAGAGCTACCAACTCTTTTTCCGAAGGTAACTGGCTTCAGCAGAGCGCAGATACCAA
ATACTGTTCTTCTAGTGTAGCCGTAGTTAGGCCACCACTTCAAGAACTCTGTAGCACCGCCTACATACCT
CGCTCTGCTAATCCTGTTACCAGTGGCTGCTGCCAGTGGCGATAAGTCGTGTCTTACCGGGTTGGACTCA
AGACGATAGTTACCGGATAAGGCGCAGCGGTCGGGCTGAACGGGGGGTTCGTGCACACAGCCCAGCTTGG
AGCGAACGACCTACACCGAACTGAGATACCTACAGCGTGAGCTATGAGAAAGCGCCACGCTTCCCGAAGG
GAGAAAGGCGGACAGGTATCCGGTAAGCGGCAGGGTCGGAACAGGAGAGCGCACGAGGGAGCTTCCAGGG
GGAAACGCCTGGTATCTTTATAGTCCTGTCGGGTTTCGCCACCTCTGACTTGAGCGTCGATTTTTGTGAT
GCTCGTCAGGGGGGCGGAGCCTATGGAAAAACGCCAGCAACGCGAGTCGGTCTCTATCCTCGTGGAAACG
ATAGGCCTATGCCATGCGGGTCAAGGCGACTTCCGGCAAGCTATACGCGCCCTAGGAGTGCGGTTGGAAC
GTTGGCCCAGCCAGATACTCCCGATCACGAGCAGGACGCCGATGATTTGAAGCGCACTCAGCGTCTGATC
TTAATTAAGCTGTGAGACCAGAGTAGCCCGCCTAATGAGCGGGCTTTTTTTTAATTCCCCTATTTGTTTA
TTTTTCTAAATACATTCAAATATGTATCCGCTCATGAGACAATAACCCTGATAAATGCTTCAATAATATT
GAAAAAGGAAGAGTATGAGCATTCAGCATTTTCGTGTGGCGCTGATTCCGTTTTTTGCGGCGTTTTGCCT
GCCGGTGTTTGCGCATCCGGAAACCCTGGTGAAAGTGAAAGATGCGGAAGATCAACTGGGTGCGCGCGTG
GGCTATATTGAACTGGATCTGAACAGCGGCAAAATTCTGGAATCTTTTCGTCCGGAAGAACGTTTTCCGA
TGATGAGCACCTTTAAAGTGCTGCTGTGCGGTGCGGTTCTGAGCCGTGTGGATGCGGGCCAGGAACAACT
GGGCCGTCGTATTCATTATAGCCAGAACGATCTGGTGGAATATAGCCCGGTGACCGAAAAACATCTGACC
GATGGCATGACCGTGCGTGAACTGTGCAGCGCGGCGATTACCATGAGCGATAACACCGCGGCGAACCTGC
TGCTGACGACCATTGGCGGTCCGAAAGAACTGACCGCGTTTCTGCATAACATGGGCGATCATGTGACCCG
TCTGGATCGTTGGGAACCGGAACTGAACGAAGCGATTCCGAACGATGAACGTGATACCACCATGCCGGCA
GCAATGGCGACCACCCTGCGTAAACTGCTGACGGGTGAGCTGCTGACCCTGGCAAGCCGCCAGCAACTGA
TTGATTGGATGGAAGCGGATAAAGTGGCGGGTCCGCTGCTGCGTAGCGCGCTGCCGGCTGGCTGGTTTAT
TGCGGATAAAAGCGGTGCGGGCGAACGTGGCAGCCGTGGCATTATTGCGGCGCTGGGCCCGGATGGTAAA
CCGAGCCGTATTGTGGTGATTTATACCACCGGCAGCCAGGCGACGATGGATGAACGTAACCGTCAGATTG
CGGAAATTGGCGCGAGCCTGATTAAACATTGGTAAACCGATACAATTAAAGGCTCCTTTTGGAGCCTTTT
TTTTTGGACGACCCTTGTCAGATCAAAGGATCTTC
